>Addgene plasmid #70858 | pFOSGE_COF1E12 | depositor partial sequence | sequence record 126800 | insert
ATGTCCGAGACGGGTTGTCGGCACTATCAAAGCTATGTGAAGGAGCACAGCTACGATACATTCCGGGTCA
TCGACGCCTACTTCGCTGCTTGCGTCAACAGAGATGCGCGCGAGCGAAAGGCTATTCACTGCAACTGCTT
CGAGTGCGGCAGCTACGGCATCCAGTTGTACGCCTGCCTGCACTGCATCTACTTCGGATGTCGGGGGGCC
CACATCACGAGTCACCTGCGATCCAAGAAGCACAATGTGGCCCTGGAGCTGTCCCACGGAACGCTCTACT
GCTACGCCTGCAGAGATTTCATCTACGACGCGCGGAGTCGCGAGTATGCGCTGATCAACCGCAAGCTGGA
GGCGAAGGATCTGCAGAAGAGCATCGGCTGGGTGCCGTGGGTTCCCACAACCAAGGAGACCAATCTGCTG
CTGGCCAATGCGAGGCGTCGGCTGGTGAGGCCCAATCAAACGATCGGACTGAGGGGTCTGCTTAATCTGG
GCGCCACTTGCTTCATGAACTGCATCGTCCAGGCTCTGGTTCACACGCCCCTGCTCAGCGATTACTTTAT
GTCAGATCGTCACGACTGCGGCAGCAAGTCATCGCACAAATGTCTCGTTTGTGAAGTGTCACGTCTCTTC
CAGGAGTTCTATTCCGGCTCCCGTTCGCCGCTGTCGCTGCACCGGCTACTGCATTTAATCTGGAACCATG
CGAAGCACTTGGCCGGCTACGAGCAGCAGGATGCGCACGAGTTCTTCATCGCCACTCTGGACGTGCTGCA
TCGGCACTGCGTGAAGGCAAAGGCGGAGCACGAAAGCAAGAGCAACAGCTCTGGCTCGGGAAGTGGAACC
AATTCCAGCAACTCGAGCAGCTCGCATTGCTACGGCCAGTGTAATTGCATCATTGACCAGATCTTCACGG
GCATGCTGCAGAGCGATGTGGTGTGCCAGGCCTGCAACGGAGTGTCCACCACGTACGATCCGTTTTGGGA
CATTTCGCTGGACCTGGGCGAAACAACAACGCATGGTGGTGTTACTCCAAAAACGCTGATAGACTGCCTG
GAGCGGTACACTCGGGCCGAGCATCTCGGATCGGCGGCCAAAATCAAGTGCTCTACCTGCAAATCCTACC
AGGAGTCCACCAAACAGTTCAGCCTGCGCACTCTGCCCAGCGTGGTGTCGTTCCATTTGAAACGCTTCGA
GCACTCAGCTCTGATCGATCGCAAGATCTCCTCGTTCATTCAATTCCCCGTGGAGTTCGACATGACGCCC
TTTATGTCGGAGAAGAAGAACGCCTACGGCGACTTCCGGTTCTCTCTGTACGCCGTGGTCAATCATGTGG
GCACCATCGACACCGGCCACTATACGGCGTATGTGCGGCACCAGAAGGACACGTGGGTCAAGTGCGATGA
TCATGTGATAACGATGGCATCGCTCAAGCAGGTGCTGGACAGCGAGGGTTATTTATTGTTCTACCATAAA
AATGTGCTGGAATACGAG
