>Addgene plasmid #70858 | pFOSGE_COF1E12 | addgene partial sequence | sequence record 130788 | M13-F20 5'-TGTAAAACGACGGCCAGT-3'
ATTTTATTTTGACTGATAGTGACCTGTTCGTTGCAACAAATTGATGAGCAATGCTTTTTTATAATGCCAA
CTTTGTACAAAAAAGCAGGCTTCATGTCCGAGACGGGTTGTCGGCACTATCAAAGCTATGTGAAGGAGCA
CAGCTACGATACATTCCGGGTCATCGACGCCTACTTCGCTGCTTGCGTCAACAGAGATGCGCGCGAGCGA
AAGGCTATTCACTGCAACTGCTTCGAGTGCGGCAGCTACGGCATCCAGTTGTACGCCTGCCTGCACTGCA
TCTACTTCGGATGTCGGGGGGCCCACATCACGAGTCACCTGCGATCCAAGAAGCACAATGTGGCCCTGGA
GCTGTCCCACGGAACGCTCTACTGCTACGCCTGCAGAGATTTCATCTACGACGCGCGGAGTCGCGAGTAT
GCGCTGATCAACCGCAAGCTGGAGGCGAAGGATCTGCAGAAGAGCATCGGCTGGGTGCCGTGGGTTCCCA
CAACCAAGGAGACCAATCTGCTGCTGGCCAATGCGAGGCGTCGGCTGGTGAGGCCCAATCAAACGATCGG
ACTGAGGGGTCTGCTTAATCTGGGCGCCACTTGCTTCATGAACTGCATCGTCCAGGCTCTGGTTCACACG
CCCCTGCTCAGCGATTACTTTATGTCAGATCGTCACGACTGCGGCAGCAAGTCATCGCACAAATGTCTCG
TTTGTGAAGTGTCACGTCTCTTCCAGGAGTTCTATTCCGGCTCCCGTTCGCCGCTGTCGCTGCACCGGCT
ACTGCATTTAATCTGGAACCATGCGAAGCACTTGGCCGGCTACGAGCAGCAGGATGCGCACGAGTTCTTC
ATCGCCACTCTGGACGTGCTGCATCGGCACTG
