>Addgene plasmid #70858 | pFOSGE_COF1E12 | addgene partial sequence | sequence record 130791 | M13-Rev 5'-CAGGAAACAGCTATGACC-3'
ATAATGATTTTATTTTGACTGATAGTGACCTGTTCGTTGCAACAAATTGATAAGCAATGCTTTCTTATAA
TGCCAACTTTGTACAAGAAAGCTGGGTCGAAACCATCCTCATCATCCTCGGCCATCTCCTTGGCCAGCTC
AAGGTCCTGCTGCTCCCGCTCGCGTCTCTCCTCGGCGCTCTCCAAATCCTTGCCGTAGGACTTTGGGGGA
TAGCGCATGGCCTTAACGCTCTGGTTGTGCAGGTTCAGGCAGAACGAGATGCGCTCGTGAAAGGCCAGCT
GCGGTTCCCGGGTGCTGTAGATGTCCGTACTTTCCTTGCTGCGCATGAAATTCTGGGCTGGGTCCAACGT
AGCCTCAATCACGCCGTCCCGTATAGCCTTCGATACAATAAACTCGGCATCCTCCGCGGAGTCTAGCATT
AGCCGCTTGGCAATGTCTTGCGGCGAGATGCGTGAGTACGATAGTCCGATGGAGCGGATTGCCGTCTTGA
TCACATTGTGGCGCAGCCGGATAATCAGGGTGAATGTGTGGTCCAGTTGGAACTTGGGTCCGTATTGGGA
TACCACGTCGCCGAAGCGCTTCAAGTTGCCCAGACGCACGGCCTGCGTGAGCTGGAAGTAGGCACCAAGA
GATTGGCGAAGACCGGCTTGCCGGAACACCACACGCTCCGGGATGTTGCCCAAAAGCAGCTCCACAACGA
TAATTAGCTTTTGAACCGTCTGACGAAAGCCGATGGCAGCGTGCTGCGGCGACTTACGCAGGGCCTGGAC
CAGATGCTTGTGGGCATCGCTGTACTCCAGCTTAGCGGCCTTAATCCGACCTAGATAGTACAGGAAACGC
GCCCATTCATTGTTGCTGGCCGATTCCGGGTAGACGGATTTCTTT
