>Addgene plasmid #70858 | pFOSGE_COF1E12 | addgene partial sequence | sequence record 131971 | M13-Rev 5'-CAGGAAACAGCTATGACC-3'
ATAATGATTTTATTTTGACTGATAGTGACCTGTTCGTTGCAACAAATTGATAAGCAATGCTTTCTTATAA
TGCCAACTTTGTACAAGAAAGCTGGGTCCTCGTATTCCAGCACATTTTTATGGTAGAACAATAAATAACC
CTCGCTGTCCAGCACCTGCTTGAGCGATGCCATCGTTATCACATGATCATCGCACTTGACCCACGTGTCC
TTCTGGTGCCGCACATACGCCGTATAGTGGCCGGTGTCGATGGTGCCCACATGATTGACCACGGCGTACA
GAGAGAACCGGAAGTCGCCGTAGGCGTTCTTCTTCTCCGACATAAAGGGCGTCATGTCGAACTCCACGGG
GAATTGAATGAACGAGGAGATCTTGCGATCGATCAGAGCTGAGTGCTCGAAGCGTTTCAAATGGAACGAC
ACCACGCTGGGCAGAGTGCGCAGGCTGAACTGTTTGGTGGACTCCTGGTAGGATTTGCAGGTAGAGCACT
TGATTTTGGCCGCCGATCCGAGATGCTCGGCCCGAGTGTACCGCTCCAGGCAGTCTATCAGCGTTTTTGG
AGTAACACCACCATGCGTTGTTGTTTCGCCCAGGTCCAGCGAAATGTCCCAAAACGGATCGTACGTGGTG
GACACTCCGTTGCAGGCCTGGCACACCACATCGCTCTGCAGCATGCCCGTGAAGATCTGGTCAATGATGC
AATTACACTGGCCGTAGCAATGCGAGCTGCTCGAGTTGCTGGAATTGGTTCCACTTCCCGAGCCAGAGCT
GTTGCTCTTGCTTTCGTGCTCCGCCTTTGC
