[The description below was written by a language model from this plasmid's Addgene catalogue record.]
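Description:
pFOSGE_COF1E12 is a Gateway entry clone built on the commercial pDONR221 donor backbone and carrying the coding sequence of the Drosophila melanogaster gene not (non-stop, CG4166; transcript FBtr0290259), an insert of about 1.5 kb. The gene's recorded aliases (UBP8, USP22) reflect its identity as the fly counterpart of a ubiquitin-specific protease. The plasmid is maintained in E. coli as a high-copy vector under kanamycin selection. No feature table accompanies the record, so the exact positions of the origin, resistance gene and recombination sites are not documented here.

The insert was introduced by Gateway cloning. In a pDONR221-derived entry clone this normally means that a BP recombination has replaced the donor vector's counter-selection cassette with the open reading frame, leaving it flanked by attL sites, with M13 forward and reverse primer sites on either side for sequence verification. As an entry vector it has no promoter intended to drive expression of the insert. The record also lists no tags, reporters or other regulatory elements, and it does not say whether the ORF retains its stop codon. Instead, the clone serves as a shuttle: an LR recombination transfers the not coding sequence into any compatible destination vector, which then supplies the promoter, fusion partners and host-specific elements.

The associated publication concerns the context-dependent regulatory functions of transcriptional regulators, and the name suggests the plasmid is one member of an arrayed cofactor ORF collection, though the record gives its purpose only as a Gateway entry clone.
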