Addgene plasmid #70858: pFOSGE_COF1E12
Purpose: Gateway entry clone
Depositing lab: Alexander Stark. Depositing organization: Research Institute of Molecular Pathology (IMP). Publication: Transcriptional regulators form diverse groups with context-dependent regulatory functions. Stampfel G, Kazmar T, Frank O, Wienerroither S, Reiter F, Stark A. Nature. 2015 Nov 9. doi: 10.1038/nature15545. PubMed 26550828.
Backbone
  Vector backbone: pDONR221
  Backbone manufacturer: Invitrogen
  Backbone size w/o insert (bp): 4762
  Vector type: Gateway entry vector
Growth in bacteria
  Bacterial resistance: Kanamycin, 50 μg/mL
  Growth temperature: 37°C
  Growth strain: DH5alpha
  Copy number: High Copy
Gene/Insert
  Gene/Insert name: not (alt names: FBgn0013717; CG4166, FBtr0290259)
  Species: D. melanogaster (fly)
  Insert size (bp): 1488
  Entrez Gene: not (a.k.a. Dmel_CG4166, CG4166, Dmel\CG4166, NOT, Non-stop, Nonstop, Not, Q9VVR1, UBP8, USP22, Upb8, anon-WO0257455.9, dNonStop, dNonstop, i155, l(3)02069, l(3)j9A6, nonstop)
  Cloning method: Gateway Cloning
  Sequencing primers: 5′ M13-F20; 3′ M13R
Terms and licenses: Academic/Nonprofit Terms; Industry Terms: Not Available to Industry
How to cite: pFOSGE_COF1E12 was a gift from Alexander Stark (Addgene plasmid # 70858 ; http://n2t.net/addgene:70858 ; RRID:Addgene_70858)
